LOCUS       Exported 9599 bp ds-DNA circular SYN 17-AUG-2022
DEFINITION  Expression of human HER2 antigen in a Sleeping Beauty transposon
            vector.
ACCESSION   .
VERSION     .
KEYWORDS    pSBbi G418 Hu Her2
SOURCE      synthetic DNA construct
  ORGANISM  synthetic DNA construct
REFERENCE   1 (bases 1 to 9599)
  AUTHORS   Rad S M AH, Poudel A, Tan GMY, McLellan AD
  TITLE     Promoter choice: Who should drive the CAR in T cells?
  JOURNAL   PLoS One. 2020 Jul 24;15(7):e0232915. doi:
            10.1371/journal.pone.0232915. eCollection 2020.
  PUBMED    32706785
REFERENCE   2 (bases 1 to 9599)
  AUTHORS   .
  TITLE     Direct Submission
  JOURNAL   Exported Aug 17, 2022 from SnapGene Server 1.1.58
            http://www.snapgene.com
FEATURES             Location/Qualifiers
     source          1..9599
                     /organism="synthetic DNA construct"
                     /mol_type="other DNA"
     primer_bind     complement(43..60)
                     /label=BGH-rev
                     /note="Bovine growth hormone terminator, reverse primer.
                     Also called BGH reverse"
     polyA_signal    49..273
                     /label=bGH poly(A) signal
                     /note="bovine growth hormone polyadenylation signal"
     promoter        705..809
                     /gene="bla"
                     /label=AmpR promoter
     CDS             810..1670
                     /codon_start=1
                     /gene="bla"
                     /product="beta-lactamase"
                     /label=AmpR
                     /note="confers resistance to ampicillin, carbenicillin, and
                     related antibiotics"
                     /translation="MSIQHFRVALIPFFAAFCLPVFAHPETLVKVKDAEDQLGARVGYI
                     ELDLNSGKILESFRPEERFPMMSTFKVLLCGAVLSRIDAGQEQLGRRIHYSQNDLVEYS
                     PVTEKHLTDGMTVRELCSAAITMSDNTAANLLLTTIGGPKELTAFLHNMGDHVTRLDRW
                     EPELNEAIPNDERDTTMPVAMATTLRKLLTGELLTLASRQQLIDWMEADKVAGPLLRSA
                     LPAGWFIADKSGAGERGSRGIIAALGPDGKPSRIVVIYTTGSQATMDERNRQIAEIGAS
                     LIKHW"
     primer_bind     complement(1028..1047)
                     /label=Amp-R
                     /note="Ampicillin resistance gene, reverse primer"
     rep_origin      1841..2429
                     /direction=RIGHT
                     /label=ori
                     /note="high-copy-number ColE1/pMB1/pBR322/pUC origin of
                     replication"
     primer_bind     2330..2349
                     /label=pBR322ori-F
                     /note="pBR322 origin, forward primer"
     primer_bind     2583..2600
                     /label=L4440
                     /note="L4440 vector, forward primer"
     primer_bind     2974..2993
                     /label=rbglobpA-R
                     /note="Rabbit beta-globin polyA, reverse primer. Also
                     called rb-glob-pA-term-R"
     polyA_signal    2992..3047
                     /label=-beta-globin poly(A) signal
                     /note="rabbit beta-globin polyadenylation signal (Gil and
                     Proudfoot, 1987)"
     primer_bind     3093..3112
                     /label=Bglob-pA-R
                     /note="Rabbit beta-globin polyA region, reverse primer"
     CDS             complement(3187..3981)
                     /codon_start=1
                     /gene="aph(3')-II (or nptII)"
                     /product="aminoglycoside phosphotransferase from Tn5"
                     /label=NeoR/KanR
                     /note="confers resistance to neomycin, kanamycin, and G418
                     (Geneticin(R))"
                     /translation="MIEQDGLHAGSPAAWVERLFGYDWAQQTIGCSDAAVFRLSAQGRP
                     VLFVKTDLSGALNELQDEAARLSWLATTGVPCAAVLDVVTEAGRDWLLLGEVPGQDLLS
                     SHLAPAEKVSIMADAMRRLHTLDPATCPFDHQAKHRIERARTRMEAGLVDQDDLDEEHQ
                     GLAPAELFARLKARMPDGEDLVVTHGDACLPNIMVENGRFSGFIDCGRLGVADRYQDIA
                     LATRDIAEELGGEWADRFLVLYGIAAPDSQRIAFYRLLDEFF"
     primer_bind     complement(3298..3317)
                     /label=Neo-F
                     /note="Neomycin resistance gene, forward primer"
     primer_bind     3908..3927
                     /label=Neo-R
                     /note="Neomycin resistance gene, reverse primer"
     promoter        4614..5795
                     /label=EF-1-alpha promoter
                     /note="strong constitutive promoter for human elongation
                     factor EF-1-alpha"
     primer_bind     5743..5763
                     /label=EF1a-F
                     /note="Human elongation factor-1a promoter, forward primer"
ORIGIN
        1 aggccaagct tggggatcaa ttctctagag ctcgctgatc agcctcgact gtgccttcta
       61 gttgccagcc atctgttgtt tgcccctccc ccgtgccttc cttgaccctg gaaggtgcca
      121 ctcccactgt cctttcctaa taaaatgagg aaattgcatc gcattgtctg agtaggtgtc
      181 attctattct ggggggtggg gtggggcagg acagcaaggg ggaggattgg gaagacaata
      241 gcaggcatgc tggggatgcg gtgggctcta tggcttctga ggcggaaaga accagctggg
      301 cctactagat agcggacccc ttaccgaaac atcgccgcat tctgcagagg agtcgaactt
      361 agtgtatgta aacttctgac ccactggaat tgtgatacag tgaattataa gtgaaataat
      421 ctgtctgtaa acaattgttg gaaaaatgac ttgtgtcatg cacaaagtag atgtcctaac
      481 tgacttgcca aaactattgt ttgttaacaa gaaatttgtg gagtagttga aaaacgagtt
      541 ttaatgactc caacttaagt gtatgtaaac ttccgacttc aactgtatag ggatccaatt
      601 ttaacaaaat attaacgctt acaatttcct gatgcggtat tttctcctta cgcatctgtg
      661 cggtatttca caccgcatca ggtggcactt ttcggggaaa tgtgcgcgga acccctattt
      721 gtttattttt ctaaatacat tcaaatatgt atccgctcat gagacaataa ccctgataaa
      781 tgcttcaata atattgaaaa aggaagagta tgagtattca acatttccgt gtcgccctta
      841 ttcccttttt tgcggcattt tgccttcctg tttttgctca cccagaaacg ctggtgaaag
      901 taaaagatgc tgaagatcag ttgggtgcac gagtgggtta catcgaactg gatctcaaca
      961 gcggtaagat ccttgagagt tttcgccccg aagaacgttt tccaatgatg agcactttta
     1021 aagttctgct atgtggcgcg gtattatccc gtattgacgc cgggcaagag caactcggtc
     1081 gccgcataca ctattctcag aatgacttgg ttgagtactc accagtcaca gaaaagcatc
     1141 ttacggatgg catgacagta agagaattat gcagtgctgc cataaccatg agtgataaca
     1201 ctgcggccaa cttacttctg acaacgatcg gaggaccgaa ggagctaacc gcttttttgc
     1261 acaacatggg ggatcatgta actcgccttg atcgttggga accggagctg aatgaagcca
     1321 taccaaacga cgagcgtgac accacgatgc ctgtagcaat ggcaacaacg ttgcgcaaac
     1381 tattaactgg cgaactactt actctagctt cccggcaaca attaatagac tggatggagg
     1441 cggataaagt tgcaggacca cttctgcgct cggcccttcc ggctggctgg tttattgctg
     1501 ataaatctgg agccggtgag cgtgggtctc gcggtatcat tgcagcactg gggccagatg
     1561 gtaagccctc ccgtatcgta gttatctaca cgacggggag tcaggcaact atggatgaac
     1621 gaaatagaca gatcgctgag ataggtgcct cactgattaa gcattggtaa ctgtcagacc
     1681 aagtttactc atatatactt tagattgatt taaaacttca tttttaattt aaaaggatct
     1741 aggtgaagat cctttttgat aatctcatga ccaaaatccc ttaacgtgag ttttcgttcc
     1801 actgagcgtc agaccccgta gaaaagatca aaggatcttc ttgagatcct ttttttctgc
     1861 gcgtaatctg ctgcttgcaa acaaaaaaac caccgctacc agcggtggtt tgtttgccgg
     1921 atcaagagct accaactctt tttccgaagg taactggctt cagcagagcg cagataccaa
     1981 atactgttct tctagtgtag ccgtagttag gccaccactt caagaactct gtagcaccgc
     2041 ctacatacct cgctctgcta atcctgttac cagtggctgc tgccagtggc gataagtcgt
     2101 gtcttaccgg gttggactca agacgatagt taccggataa ggcgcagcgg tcgggctgaa
     2161 cggggggttc gtgcacacag cccagcttgg agcgaacgac ctacaccgaa ctgagatacc
     2221 tacagcgtga gctatgagaa agcgccacgc ttcccgaagg gagaaaggcg gacaggtatc
     2281 cggtaagcgg cagggtcgga acaggagagc gcacgaggga gcttccaggg ggaaacgcct
     2341 ggtatcttta tagtcctgtc gggtttcgcc acctctgact tgagcgtcga tttttgtgat
     2401 gctcgtcagg ggggcggagc ctatggaaaa acgccagcaa cgcggccttt ttacggttcc
     2461 tggccttttg ctggcctttt gctcacatgt tctttcctgc gttatcccct gattctgtgg
     2521 ataaccgtat taccgccttt gagtgagctg ataccgctcg ccgcagccga acgaccgagc
     2581 gcagcgagtc agtgagcgag gaagcggatc cctatacagt tgaagtcgga agtttacata
     2641 caccttagcc aaatacattt aaactcactt tttcacaatt cctgacattt aatcctagta
     2701 aaaattccct gtcttaggtc agttaggatc accactttat tttaagaatg tgaaatatca
     2761 gaataatagt agagagaatg attcatttca gcttttattt ctttcatcac attcccagtg
     2821 ggtcagaagt ttacatacac tcgactcctc tgcagaatgc ggcgatgttt cggtaagggg
     2881 tcccgagtag ctagttcatg gcagccagca tatggcatat gttgccaaac tctaaaccaa
     2941 atactcattc tgatgtttta aatgatttgc cctcccatat gtccttccga gtgagagaca
     3001 caaaaaattc caacacacta ttgcaatgaa aataaatttc ctttattagc cagaagtcag
     3061 atgctcaagg ggcttcatga tgtccccata atttttggca gagggaaaaa gatctcagtg
     3121 gtatttgtga gccagggcat tggccacacc agccaccacc ttctgatagg cagcctgcac
     3181 ctgaggtcag aagaactcgt caagaaggcg atagaaggcg atgcgctgcg aatcgggagc
     3241 ggcgataccg taaagcacga ggaagcggtc agcccattcg ccgccaagct cttcagcaat
     3301 atcacgggta gccaacgcta tgtcctgata gcggtccgcc acacccagcc ggccacagtc
     3361 gatgaatcca gaaaagcggc cattttccac catgatattc ggcaagcagg catcgccatg
     3421 ggtcacgacg agatcctcgc cgtcgggcat gcgcgccttg agcctggcga acagttcggc
     3481 tggcgcgagc ccctgatgct cttcgtccag atcatcctga tcgacaagac cggcttccat
     3541 ccgagtacgt gctcgctcga tgcgatgttt cgcttggtgg tcgaatgggc aggtagccgg
     3601 atcaagcgta tgcagccgcc gcattgcatc agccatgatg gatactttct cggcaggagc
     3661 aaggtgagat gacaggagat cctgccccgg cacttcgccc aatagcagcc agtcccttcc
     3721 cgcttcagtg acaacgtcga gcacagctgc gcaaggaacg cccgtcgtgg ccagccacga
     3781 tagccgcgct gcctcgtcct gcagttcatt cagggcaccg gacaggtcgg tcttgacaaa
     3841 aagaaccggg cgcccctgcg ctgacagccg gaacacggcg gcatcagagc agccgattgt
     3901 ctgttgtgcc cagtcatagc cgaatagcct ctccacccaa gcggccggag aacctgcgtg
     3961 caatccatct tgttcaatca tggtggcctc aggtgcagag gtttctacag ggaaagagag
     4021 aaaggctaca gttagtttgc tgtgatgatg ctaagtgccg aggtcagatg tctatggatt
     4081 gtacacggaa tcccaacgca ggaaccaaaa aacactcacc caaaaaaatg gcgctaaggc
     4141 cgagagaaag gcgaagttcc gtctacggct atataccttg aaacaggggc ggcagaagtg
     4201 acgcaacgcg gttgcgcgga cggcttcctg tgttttcatt ggtcgaagcg ttctgcgcgt
     4261 gcgcagagat tccccaggga aggcgggccc tcttccgaat gtccaatccg gacattcttc
     4321 cggttggacc tccgcggtca gcgctgtgcc cggcgagaga tcacgtgggg cgcggaggcg
     4381 gtgctgctgg ggcacggccg tccagcctcg gcggccatat ttttgagggg ctgttcatct
     4441 cgttcacacg ctctgtccgc catgtttgtg agtggaagcg ccattacccc ttcaagcgac
     4501 tgaaggctgc agggcctctg gtggcccgca tggggagacc agacccgcca ggcccgcctt
     4561 tccgcactca gtccgggctt actttatttt gtgagacagg gtctcgccta gaggctccgg
     4621 tgcccgtcag tgggcagagc gcacatcgcc cacagtcccc gagaagttgg ggggaggggt
     4681 cggcaattga accggtgcct agagaaggtg gcgcggggta aactgggaaa gtgatgtcgt
     4741 gtactggctc cgcctttttc ccgagggtgg gggagaaccg tatataagtg cagtagtcgc
     4801 cgtgaacgtt ctttttcgca acgggtttgc cgccagaaca caggtaagtg ccgtgtgtgg
     4861 ttcccgcggg cctggcctct ttacgggtta tggcccttgc gtgccttgaa ttacttccac
     4921 gcccctggct gcagtacgtg attcttgatc ccgagcttcg ggttggaagt gggtgggaga
     4981 gttcgaggcc ttgcgcttaa ggagcccctt cgcctcgtgc ttgagttgag gcctggcttg
     5041 ggcgctgggg ccgccgcgtg cgaatctggt ggcaccttcg cgcctgtctc gctgctttcg
     5101 ataagtctct agccatttaa aatttttgat gacctgctgc gacgcttttt ttctggcaag
     5161 atagtcttgt aaatgcgggc caagatctgc acactggtat ttcggttttt ggggccgcgg
     5221 gcggcgacgg ggcccgtgcg tcccagcgca catgttcggc gaggcggggc ctgcgagcgc
     5281 ggccaccgag aatcggacgg gggtagtctc aagctggccg gcctgctctg gtgcctggcc
     5341 tcgcgccgcc gtgtatcgcc ccgccctggg cggcaaggct ggcccggtcg gcaccagttg
     5401 cgtgagcgga aagatggccg cttcccggcc ctgctgcagg gagctcaaaa tggaggacgc
     5461 ggcgctcggg agagcgggcg ggtgagtcac ccacacaaag gaaaagggcc tttccgtcct
     5521 cagccgtcgc ttcatgtgac tccacggagt accgggcgcc gtccaggcac ctcgattagt
     5581 tctcgagctt ttggagtacg tcgtctttag gttgggggga ggggttttat gcgatggagt
     5641 ttccccatac tgagtgggtg gagactgaag ttaggccagc ttggcacttg atgtaattct
     5701 ccttggaatt tgcccttttt gagtttggat cttggttcat tctcaagcct cagacagtgg
     5761 ttcaaagttt ttttcttcca tttaaggtgt cgtgaaaact accccaagct ggcctctgag
     5821 gccnnnnnnn nnnnnnnnnn nnnnnnnnnn nnnnnnnnnn nnnnnnnnnn nnnnnnnnnn
     5881 nnnnnnnnnn nnnnnnnnnn nnnnnnnnnn nnnnnnnnnn nnnnnnnnnn nnnnnnnnnn
     5941 nnnnnnnnnn nnnnnnnnnn nnnnnnnnnn nnnnnnnnnn nnnnnnnnnn nnnnnnnnnn
     6001 nnnnnnnnnn nnnnnnnnnn nnnnnnnnnn nnnnnnnnnn nnnnnnnnnn nnnnnnnnnn
     6061 nnnnnnnnnn nnnnnnnnnn nnnnnnnnnn nnnnnnnnnn nnnnnnnnnn nnnnnnnnnn
     6121 nnnnnnnnnn nnnnnnnnnn nnnnnnnnnn nnnnnnnnnn nnnnnnnnnn nnnnnnnnnn
     6181 nnnnnnnnnn nnnnnnnnnn nnnnnnnnnn nnnnnnnnnn nnnnnnnnnn nnnnnnnnnn
     6241 nnnnnnnnnn nnnnnnnnnn nnnnnnnnnn nnnnnnnnnn nnnnnnnnnn nnnnnnnnnn
     6301 nnnnnnnnnn nnnnnnnnnn nnnnnnnnnn nnnnnnnnnn nnnnnnnnnn nnnnnnnnnn
     6361 nnnnnnnnnn nnnnnnnnnn nnnnnnnnnn nnnnnnnnnn nnnnnnnnnn nnnnnnnnnn
     6421 nnnnnnnnnn nnnnnnnnnn nnnnnnnnnn nnnnnnnnnn nnnnnnnnnn nnnnnnnnnn
     6481 nnnnnnnnnn nnnnnnnnnn nnnnnnnnnn nnnnnnnnnn nnnnnnnnnn nnnnnnnnnn
     6541 nnnnnnnnnn nnnnnnnnnn nnnnnnnnnn nnnnnnnnnn nnnnnnnnnn nnnnnnnnnn
     6601 nnnnnnnnnn nnnnnnnnnn nnnnnnnnnn nnnnnnnnnn nnnnnnnnnn nnnnnnnnnn
     6661 nnnnnnnnnn nnnnnnnnnn nnnnnnnnnn nnnnnnnnnn nnnnnnnnnn nnnnnnnnnn
     6721 nnnnnnnnnn nnnnnnnnnn nnnnnnnnnn nnnnnnnnnn nnnnnnnnnn nnnnnnnnnn
     6781 nnnnnnnnnn nnnnnnnnnn nnnnnnnnnn nnnnnnnnnn nnnnnnnnnn nnnnnnnnnn
     6841 nnnnnnnnnn nnnnnnnnnn nnnnnnnnnn nnnnnnnnnn nnnnnnnnnn nnnnnnnnnn
     6901 nnnnnnnnnn nnnnnnnnnn nnnnnnnnnn nnnnnnnnnn nnnnnnnnnn nnnnnnnnnn
     6961 nnnnnnnnnn nnnnnnnnnn nnnnnnnnnn nnnnnnnnnn nnnnnnnnnn nnnnnnnnnn
     7021 nnnnnnnnnn nnnnnnnnnn nnnnnnnnnn nnnnnnnnnn nnnnnnnnnn nnnnnnnnnn
     7081 nnnnnnnnnn nnnnnnnnnn nnnnnnnnnn nnnnnnnnnn nnnnnnnnnn nnnnnnnnnn
     7141 nnnnnnnnnn nnnnnnnnnn nnnnnnnnnn nnnnnnnnnn nnnnnnnnnn nnnnnnnnnn
     7201 nnnnnnnnnn nnnnnnnnnn nnnnnnnnnn nnnnnnnnnn nnnnnnnnnn nnnnnnnnnn
     7261 nnnnnnnnnn nnnnnnnnnn nnnnnnnnnn nnnnnnnnnn nnnnnnnnnn nnnnnnnnnn
     7321 nnnnnnnnnn nnnnnnnnnn nnnnnnnnnn nnnnnnnnnn nnnnnnnnnn nnnnnnnnnn
     7381 nnnnnnnnnn nnnnnnnnnn nnnnnnnnnn nnnnnnnnnn nnnnnnnnnn nnnnnnnnnn
     7441 nnnnnnnnnn nnnnnnnnnn nnnnnnnnnn nnnnnnnnnn nnnnnnnnnn nnnnnnnnnn
     7501 nnnnnnnnnn nnnnnnnnnn nnnnnnnnnn nnnnnnnnnn nnnnnnnnnn nnnnnnnnnn
     7561 nnnnnnnnnn nnnnnnnnnn nnnnnnnnnn nnnnnnnnnn nnnnnnnnnn nnnnnnnnnn
     7621 nnnnnnnnnn nnnnnnnnnn nnnnnnnnnn nnnnnnnnnn nnnnnnnnnn nnnnnnnnnn
     7681 nnnnnnnnnn nnnnnnnnnn nnnnnnnnnn nnnnnnnnnn nnnnnnnnnn nnnnnnnnnn
     7741 nnnnnnnnnn nnnnnnnnnn nnnnnnnnnn nnnnnnnnnn nnnnnnnnnn nnnnnnnnnn
     7801 nnnnnnnnnn nnnnnnnnnn nnnnnnnnnn nnnnnnnnnn nnnnnnnnnn nnnnnnnnnn
     7861 nnnnnnnnnn nnnnnnnnnn nnnnnnnnnn nnnnnnnnnn nnnnnnnnnn nnnnnnnnnn
     7921 nnnnnnnnnn nnnnnnnnnn nnnnnnnnnn nnnnnnnnnn nnnnnnnnnn nnnnnnnnnn
     7981 nnnnnnnnnn nnnnnnnnnn nnnnnnnnnn nnnnnnnnnn nnnnnnnnnn nnnnnnnnnn
     8041 nnnnnnnnnn nnnnnnnnnn nnnnnnnnnn nnnnnnnnnn nnnnnnnnnn nnnnnnnnnn
     8101 nnnnnnnnnn nnnnnnnnnn nnnnnnnnnn nnnnnnnnnn nnnnnnnnnn nnnnnnnnnn
     8161 nnnnnnnnnn nnnnnnnnnn nnnnnnnnnn nnnnnnnnnn nnnnnnnnnn nnnnnnnnnn
     8221 nnnnnnnnnn nnnnnnnnnn nnnnnnnnnn nnnnnnnnnn nnnnnnnnnn nnnnnnnnnn
     8281 nnnnnnnnnn nnnnnnnnnn nnnnnnnnnn nnnnnnnnnn nnnnnnnnnn nnnnnnnnnn
     8341 nnnnnnnnnn nnnnnnnnnn nnnnnnnnnn nnnnnnnnnn nnnnnnnnnn nnnnnnnnnn
     8401 nnnnnnnnnn nnnnnnnnnn nnnnnnnnnn nnnnnnnnnn nnnnnnnnnn nnnnnnnnnn
     8461 nnnnnnnnnn nnnnnnnnnn nnnnnnnnnn nnnnnnnnnn nnnnnnnnnn nnnnnnnnnn
     8521 nnnnnnnnnn nnnnnnnnnn nnnnnnnnnn nnnnnnnnnn nnnnnnnnnn nnnnnnnnnn
     8581 nnnnnnnnnn nnnnnnnnnn nnnnnnnnnn nnnnnnnnnn nnnnnnnnnn nnnnnnnnnn
     8641 nnnnnnnnnn nnnnnnnnnn nnnnnnnnnn nnnnnnnnnn nnnnnnnnnn nnnnnnnnnn
     8701 nnnnnnnnnn nnnnnnnnnn nnnnnnnnnn nnnnnnnnnn nnnnnnnnnn nnnnnnnnnn
     8761 nnnnnnnnnn nnnnnnnnnn nnnnnnnnnn nnnnnnnnnn nnnnnnnnnn nnnnnnnnnn
     8821 nnnnnnnnnn nnnnnnnnnn nnnnnnnnnn nnnnnnnnnn nnnnnnnnnn nnnnnnnnnn
     8881 nnnnnnnnnn nnnnnnnnnn nnnnnnnnnn nnnnnnnnnn nnnnnnnnnn nnnnnnnnnn
     8941 nnnnnnnnnn nnnnnnnnnn nnnnnnnnnn nnnnnnnnnn nnnnnnnnnn nnnnnnnnnn
     9001 nnnnnnnnnn nnnnnnnnnn nnnnnnnnnn nnnnnnnnnn nnnnnnnnnn nnnnnnnnnn
     9061 nnnnnnnnnn nnnnnnnnnn nnnnnnnnnn nnnnnnnnnn nnnnnnnnnn nnnnnnnnnn
     9121 nnnnnnnnnn nnnnnnnnnn nnnnnnnnnn nnnnnnnnnn nnnnnnnnnn nnnnnnnnnn
     9181 nnnnnnnnnn nnnnnnnnnn nnnnnnnnnn nnnnnnnnnn nnnnnnnnnn nnnnnnnnnn
     9241 nnnnnnnnnn nnnnnnnnnn nnnnnnnnnn nnnnnnnnnn nnnnnnnnnn nnnnnnnnnn
     9301 nnnnnnnnnn nnnnnnnnnn nnnnnnnnnn nnnnnnnnnn nnnnnnnnnn nnnnnnnnnn
     9361 nnnnnnnnnn nnnnnnnnnn nnnnnnnnnn nnnnnnnnnn nnnnnnnnnn nnnnnnnnnn
     9421 nnnnnnnnnn nnnnnnnnnn nnnnnnnnnn nnnnnnnnnn nnnnnnnnnn nnnnnnnnnn
     9481 nnnnnnnnnn nnnnnnnnnn nnnnnnnnnn nnnnnnnnnn nnnnnnnnnn nnnnnnnnnn
     9541 nnnnnnnnnn nnnnnnnnnn nnnnnnnnnn nnnnnnnnnn nnnnnnnntg aggcctgtc
//
